>Addgene plasmid #202119 | pL0_AC-fcpF | addgene full sequence | sequence record 405535 | Addgene NGS Result
CATTACTCGCATCCATTCTCAGGCTGTCTCGTCTCGTCTCAGGTCTCAGGAGCTAACAGGATTAGTGCAA
TTCGAGTTGAATCACTGGGAAAAACATTGTCTTCTTTTTTATATTATCATTTGCATTAGTGCTGCAGTCG
TAGATACTTGTTGGTTGAAAGACATCAGCTGGGAGGGACTGGACTAGCGTTTGGTAAGGAGACATACCTG
TTAACGTTGGTTGCAAAATTCCATTTCGCGATTTATGTTATCTGTAAATCCTGATTTGTCTGGAATTCTT
GATACTTCCGTTTTTTTAGAGGCCAATGATTAGCATCGGCGATTCTCAAAATAGCATTTTCGACATGCGG
TGCTGATTTCATAAACATAGACAACGCTTTTACATGTAAAAGTAACTTGCGGACTTGGAACAGTGCTCTG
TTTTTGGTGTGAACGTAACTCAGCAATATTTCTGTGCTAGCAAGGTTTTTTATGATCGACCGAAGATCTC
AAAACTCCGGGTCTTTCAACTGTCTGACTAGACCATGTTCGTAACGTCGGACAGCAGCTTTCGTTGTACT
GGTAGAATTTCTACGTGCGAAGCACGTGTAGGCAGGTTGAACGACGATCCCTGCCGATGGATGGATTGGC
ACGCGGCGGAACGCTTTCGTGATCTACACCACCTGGATCTTCACATATCTTCGAAATCGAAAAATTAACC
AAGTCGACGGTATCGATAATATTCTAGCTGAGGGTACCCAATGCGAGACCACCAGGATACATAGATTACC
ACAACTCCGAGCCCTTCCACCCACAGAATCAGGGGATAACGCAGGAAAGAACATGTGAGCAAAAGGCCAG
CAAAAGGCAAGGAACCGTAAAAAGGCCGCGTTGCTGGCGTTTTTCCATAGGCTCCGCCCCCCTGACGAGC
ATCACAAAAATCGACGCTCAAGTCAGAGGTGGCGAAACCCGACAGGACTATAAAGATACCAGGCGTTTCC
CCCTGGAAGCTCCCTCGTGCGCTCTCCTGTTCCGACCCTGCCGCTTACCGGATACCTGTCCGCCTTTCTC
CCTTCGGGAAGCGTGGCGCTTTCTCATAGCTCACGCTGTAGGTATCTCAGTTCGGTGTAGGTCGTTCGCT
CCAAGCTGGGCTGTGTGCACGAACCCCCCGTTCAGCCCGACCGCTGCGCCTTATCCGGTAACTATCGTCT
TGAGTCCAACCCGGTAAGACACGACTTATCGCCACTGGCAGCAGCCACTGGTAACAGGATTAGCAGAGCG
AGGTATGTAGGCGGTGCTACAGAGTTCTTGAAGTGGTGGCCTAACTACGGCTACACTAGAAGAACAGTAT
TTGGTATCTGCGCTCTGCTGAAGCCAGTTACCTTCGGAAAAAGAGTTGGTAGCTCTTGATCCGGCAAACA
AACCACCGCTGGTAGCGGTGGTTTTTTTGTTTGCAAGCAGCAGATTACGCGCAGAAAAAAAGGATCTCAA
GAAGATCCTTTGATCTTTTCTACGGGGTCTGACGCTCAGTGGAACGAAAACTCACGTTAAGGGATTTTGG
TCATGCATTCTAGGTGATTATTATTTGCCGACTACCTTGGTGATCTCGCCTTTCACGTAGTGGACAAATT
CTTCCAACTGATCTGCGCGCGAGGCCAAGCGATCTTCTTCTTGTCCAAGATAAGCCTGTCTAGCTTCAAG
TATGACGGGCTGATACTGGGCCGGCAGGCGCTCCATTGCCCAGTCGGCAGCGACATCCTTCGGCGCGATT
TTGCCGGTTACTGCGCTGTACCAAATGCGGGACAACGTAAGCACTACATTTCGCTCATCGCCAGCCCAGT
CGGGCGGCGAGTTCCATAGCGTTAAGGTTTCATTTAGCGCCTCAAATAGATCCTGTTCAGGAACCGGATC
AAAGAGTTCCTCCGCCGCTGGACCTACCAAGGCAACGCTATGTTCTCTTGCTTTTGTCAGCAAGATAGCC
AGATCAATGTCGATCGTGGCTGGCTCGAAGATACCAGCAAGAATGTCATTGCGCTGCCATTCTCCAAATT
GCAGTTCGCGCTTAGCTGGATAACGCCACGGAATGATGTCGTCGTGCACAACAATGGTGACTTCTACAGC
GCGGAGAATCTCACTCTCTCCAGGGGAAGCCGAAGTTTCCAAAAGGTCGTTGATCAAAGCTCGCCGCGTT
GTTTCATCAAGCCTTACGGTCACCGTAACCAGCAAATCAATATCACTGTGTGGCTTCAGGCCGCCATCCA
CTGCGGAGCCGTACAAATGTACGGCCAGCAACGTCGGTTCGAGATGGCGCTCGATGACGCCAACTACCTC
TGATAGTTGAGTCGATACTTCGGCGATCACCGCTTCCCTCATGCGAAACGATCCTCATCCTGTCTCTTGA
TCAGATATTGATCCCCTGCGCCATCAGATCCTTGGCGGCAAGAAAGCCATCCAGTTTACTTTGCAGGGCT
TCCCAACCTTACCAGAGGGCGCCCCAGCTGGCAATTCCGGTTCGCTTGCTAAGCTTGCATGCCTGCAAGT
CGACTCTAGAGGAGCGGTGATCACAGGCAGCAACGCTCTGTCATCGTTACAATCAACATGCTACCCTCCG
CGAGATCATCCGTGTTTCAAACCCGGCAGCTTAGTTGCCGTTCTTCCGAATAGCATCGGTAACATGAGCA
AAGTCTGCCGCCTTACAACGGCTCTCCCGCTGACGCCGTCCCGGACTGATGGGCTGCCTGTATCGAGTGG
TGATTTTGTGCCGAGCT
Features (pLannotate 1.2.2; 5 found; start..end, strand, type, name):
    703..719     -  misc_feature   MCS (fragment): pBluescript multiple cloning site
    882..1470    -  rep_origin     ori: high-copy-number ColE1/pMB1/pBR322/pUC origin of replication
   1564..2352    -  CDS            aadA: S3AD_ECOLX - Experimental evidence at protein level: Swiss-Prot protein existence level 1. Mediates bacterial resistance to the antibiotics streptomycin and spectinomycin. From Escherichia coli.
   2384..2500    -  CDS            tnpA (fragment): TN5P_ECOLX - Also known as tnp. Experimental evidence at protein level: Swiss-Prot protein existence level 1. Mediates transposition of transposon Tn5 by a 'cut and paste' mechanism. First, the monomeric transposase binds the 19 bp inverted DNA repeats flanking the transposon. Then, dimerization of the DNA- bound transposase creates a synaptic DNA complex. After nicking of the first DNA strand, excision of the transposon proceeds through a series of intermediates. The transposase then mediates the insertion of the transposon at a new site by strand transfer. The activity of the wild- type tran
   2501..2533    -  misc_feature   MCS (fragment): pUC18/19 multiple cloning site
