[The description below was written by a language model from this plasmid's Addgene catalogue record and pLannotate feature annotations shown in this document.]
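Description:
pL0_AC-fcpF is a Level 0 part plasmid for the Universal Loop assembly system, a hierarchical Golden Gate-style method for building multi-part constructs across different organisms. It is built on the pL0R backbone and classified as a synthetic biology vector. It is a small plasmid of about 2.7 kb, maintained in E. coli through a high-copy ColE1/pUC-type origin of replication. Selection uses spectinomycin, with resistance conferred by the aadA aminoglycoside adenylyltransferase gene, which also confers streptomycin resistance.

The payload is a 695 bp promoter fragment from the marine diatom Phaeodactylum tricornutum, described as the fcpF promoter from gene 51230, carried without mutations and inserted by Gibson cloning. The "fcp" name indicates a fucoxanthin chlorophyll a/c-binding protein gene, a family whose promoters are widely used to drive transgene expression in diatoms. The part is flanked by the A and C overhang positions of the assembly syntax, so that type IIS restriction digestion releases it with defined sticky ends. This lets it occupy the promoter position when combined with coding sequence and terminator parts into a Level 1 transcription unit.

The automated feature table does not annotate the promoter itself. It identifies only backbone elements: the origin, aadA, two short multiple-cloning-site remnants and a small fragment matching the Tn5 transposase, which is most likely residual sequence next to the resistance cassette and not a functional gene. The unannotated region at the start of the sequence is consistent in size with the insert. The plasmid has no expression function of its own and serves as a reusable promoter module for constructing diatom expression vectors.
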