Addgene plasmid #202119: pL0_AC-fcpF
Purpose: Level 0 plasmid containing the promoter from gene 51230 from Phaeodactylum tricornutum with AC overhangs used to build a level 1 construct.
Depositing lab: Christopher Dupont. Depositing organization: J. Craig Venter Institute (JCVI). Publication: Universal loop assembly: open, efficient and cross-kingdom DNA fabrication. Pollak B, Matute T, Nunez I, Cerda A, Lopez C, Vargas V, Kan A, Bielinski V, von Dassow P, Dupont CL, Federici F. Synth Biol (Oxf). 2020;5(1):ysaa001. doi: 10.1093/synbio/ysaa001. Epub 2020 Feb 5. PubMed 32161816.
Backbone
  Vector backbone: pL0R
  Vector type: Synthetic Biology
Growth in bacteria
  Bacterial resistance: Spectinomycin, 50 μg/mL
  Growth temperature: 37°C
  Growth strain: DH5alpha
  Copy number: High Copy
Gene/Insert
  Gene/Insert name: fcpF promoter
  Species: Phaeodactylum tricornutum
  Insert size (bp): 695
  Mutation: None
  Cloning method: Gibson Cloning
How to cite: pL0_AC-fcpF was a gift from Christopher Dupont (Addgene plasmid # 202119 ; http://n2t.net/addgene:202119 ; RRID:Addgene_202119)
